>Addgene plasmid #128414 | pCZ47 | addgene full sequence | sequence record 256356 | Addgene NGS Result
GGGGGGGGGGGGGGGGGRKGTTTCGTTAGAATACTTTTCAAAAAAATTTCAAAATTTTGAAAAAAAAGCC
AAATTCTGCATTTTTCGTCGTACATATCACATTAAATCGTTGATATTGGTATATTTTAGGTTGAGAGGCA
TCCAAATTCAAAAATATTGGAACCTACCAAAAAAAGTGGAATTTGCCAAGTTTTGAAATTTACCAATAAA
TTGGAATTTACCAAAAAATTTTGGAATATACCAAAATTGGCAATTACCAAAATGTTGGTATTTACCAATT
GTTGGAATCGACCAATTTTTCGAATTTACCAAAAATTGGAATTTATCAAAAATTGTAATTCACCTAATAA
TAGGAGATTACCAAAAAATTGGAATTTACCAAAATATTGGTTTTCAGGTTTCAGCAGAAGTTTGCACTTC
TTCCAATATTTAGAAATTTAATATAAGAAAATTCATTATGGAATTCGGTCTGTTGTCGGGCTACGTTCGA
GCAAAAAGTGCTCTTTTCAGAATTCCTTCAAATCTTCCATATGCCCATCACCATCTTCCGGATCTCATTA
TTTGCAACCCCTCCGTTCAAAAAAAAAGAGATTTATGACTTCCGCGGTCAGTTCCTTTGATTTCTATTCC
CATCCGCTGGGTTTTTTCCACCCAAAACCGCAACAAAACTAACTTTATCCCCAGTGTACAAGGACATTTT
GATTGAAATGCAAATTCGCCCTCACTTGGAGGTAATGTAACTGTCTGTTGTATGTCCCCCCTCTAACAAT
CATGTCGCCAATCAAGATGGAGGCGAAGAAGAAGGTCGGGAAGGGAAACAAGAAACCGATAAAGTCGAAG
TTAGTGAAGCCTCCTCTCTTCCAATTCTCCACAGGTGTTCTTCTATGTTTATATGTTCACTTTCGCTTTT
CCACATCATTTTCCTTCTTTTTGAAGTCAAATCGGCGGGCGATGAAGAAAAAAAGAAAAGCCGCCGCCGC
CGCCCTTTCCGCTTTCCAGAAGAAGGGGGACCCCAGAAAGAAGTGACCGCAAGTCATACCAGGTGTGACA
TATGAACAACTGCTAAGCGTATGTGGTGAGAGAGATGGGTGACAAATTCTCTAGTCGTAAATTTTAACTA
ACAATATTGTCAGCAAAGAATGAGGTGAAAAGCAGCCAACTGACCAGGGTACGGGCTGCCGATTGTTTCG
GTTTTTCGGGTCCCTTGACTCAAGGAATCTCTGGTATGACCCATCGTAAACCCTTTCAAATATATTGTTA
ACAATACAATACGGCAAGCCAGCTGACCCGATCTGATGGGTTGCATGTTCTTACTCATTATTCTATTATC
CTCATCGTCGTCTTCCCGAAAACGGTAAACATTGTAAACCATTCTGGGGAGCATTTCTTTTTGAATATCG
CCGCGAAAGGTCATGCACCTGACACCATCATCCATTAGAATGCACGAAATTCAAGAAGACCATACAGTCT
CTTCCGCATGCGCGTGTATGTTGTTTGCGGCATTACCAGAGAGAACCGCGTAATACAACAAAGGTATTAT
CGAATTAGAGGTGGTGTCTCTAATGGAAGTCCTTCTCCAACACATTTTATCAGACACCACACGCAAACTG
TTTTCTCTGTTTTCTCCCTCCCTGTGTGTCACAATTTATCAAATGCGCACATTTACGAGATATATTATGG
AAGAATGAAGAATGCGCGTACATTTTTACGACGCCGAGAAAAGTTGGTATATCTCATAATCTTGCAACGA
TGTACTGAAAAATTGGGAACAAACAACTAATAACAAACTAATAAAAAGTTGTCGTGAATTCTACAAAATG
TCATATTGCACCATGTTATTTTAAAATTGTTTAGTAGTGTCAAAATATAGAAAATCACTTTCAGTTGAAA
TAAATGTTATTTTCAGATAAATCGAGTGATTTTCTATATTTTAACCCTAACGAACAATTTTGGAATAACA
TGGTGCAACATGACATTTAGTAGAATTCATGGCAACTTTTATTAGTTTGATCCTAATTTTTCTATATTTT
GGAACTGATTTTCAATTTTTAAAAAAACTTTGGAGCAACATGGCGCATCCCTGGGGTTTTCTCATCAGCT
AACTGTCACCTGTTGTGTTGCTCTTCATACGATTGCGCAACTTCTTCCGTCTGTTGCTAGTGACCCCTTG
TCATATTTTGATGGTCCAGCAGCACACATACCAGAAGTCCTCATAAATGTGTAAACATTTATTCTTCAGG
TGGTGAGTGACATTGACACTGACTCACACCTCACACACACACACACAACAGTTTGCCAACTCATTTGACA
CCTATTTGAGAGGGGGTGAGGTACACGTGTGTGAGGGGATTTGTTTGCCCGAGTTCTTGAGATGTGGTGG
TGCCAAAACAATCAAGAAGCTCTTCTCTCTCTCGTGTTTCACACCTCTATCCATACAGATTCGGAGGAGG
AAGACTGTCTCAAAAACCGACCACTTAAGAGTGTGTGTGTGTGTGTGTGTGTGTGTGGAAACTGTGTGAA
CAATCGCACTTCAAAAACCATGACCATATATGGGATGGACTGATTGATTTGAATGGATGAAAAACCGCTT
ATCGTCGTGGATTCTCAAGAGTCGTTCTCTGGTTCTCAGGATTCTCTGGATCAAAATAGCAAAAAGCAGT
GAACTGTTGGGATTTTTAGGAGTCAAAGTGTATGTCACAAATCATCCAAATCGCCTCTACTCTTCCAAAA
ACATGTCCCGTCAGTCAACTCGTCAAGATATGCAAATTTCAATATCTGCCTTCATCCATATCTCTTTTTG
TCTTTCAATTGGTCCCTCGGGGGCATCCAAGAGACACGAAACATGGGGCAACACGACTTTGACAAGGTTA
CAACAACACAATGCACGCGCTAATCATATGTAGAGAAGCGTCTCATTTTGGTATGCGTATCCCTCTCACG
AAACCCCGAAATTAGTGGAGATGATGGTGTCTCTCTGGCCGAATCATAATGATGGCTATGCATAGTTGAT
TGCATAACCATAAGGAATTACAACAAGAATTACAACAAGAAAAAGATGATTTTCGAACAAACCTTGACAT
TTAAAAGTGAAAGACAAATTCCTTGCTCTTCGAATGCAATTCTAATCGTTTTCGTGTCCGAGTCGATTTC
CATTCCAAGAGTTTCAGTCGTCATATTTGAATTACTTCGAGCCAACCGTCCAATATTCTTCCAATTATCG
ATATCCTCCGAAAATCGTTCCTTCTCGATTTTTGTAGATCCGGGTCGAGACGTTTTGAATTGTTTCAGGT
ACACGGAGAATGTTTCTTTACAGGATTTGGGATTCAAGTAGGCATCACAGTCACGTGTGTTGAAGAGCAG
TTCGATGTAGATTCTGGAAACGATGAAATTGATTTTTTAAACACTTTTTTGAAAAAAAATTGACATTGTA
AAAAATAATATTTCTTCTCAAAACTGTGAATTATTATAATTTTTGTGCACTCGAATTTTGTAAAAATTGC
CTTTTTGAAAGTACACTACGGATTTCGTTTTTTTGTTGAAAATTTAGAAAAACTGAATTTTTTAAAAAGT
TTTTTTTGTAAAAAATATCGAAAAATTGAAATTTTTTGTAAAAAATAACGAAAAATTGAAATTTTTGATT
TTTTCTTTGAAAATATCGAAAAATTGATTTTTTTTAAAACATTTTTTGTTGAAAATCTAGAAAAATTGAT
TTTTTTTTTCGTTTTTTGTTAAATTTTAGTTTTAAAAATTATTTTTTTCGTTTTTTTTTGTTGAAAATAC
CGAAGAATTGAAATTTTTGGTTTTTTTTTAATTCGAGTTTAAAAAATTGAATTTTTTCTTTTTTTTCGAA
TTTTTCAAAACTACTGTATATTTTTCAATTTTTTGTCTTTTTGGAAAATTTTACTGCATTTTTTCTCGAT
TTTCCGATGATCATTTTTCAATAATTTTTTTTTCGATTTTCAAAAAAAAAATCGAAATATAACAAATTTT
TTTAAAAATTTTGATTTTCAAATTTTCTCAGAAAAATACCAAAAAATCGAACATTTTAAGTTTTTTTTAT
TTTTATTTTTAATATAGCTTTCATTTTTCTAGAATTTTTGGAGCATTTCTAGTTTTTTCAAATTCAATCT
TTCATTAAAAATTTCAGAAAAAATTACCTCCTCGCAGTTTTAACCTCGATAAAATGACTGAACAACCAAT
TGCTCGGATTTATCATATCATAATTACACGTGACGTAGGCTCTCTGATTGGCGTGCTTCTCGTCTGTCGC
CGCTGGATTTCGCCAAGTTTCTTCCATCCACTGAAAATTGATCATATTCGTTTATACATTTTCTGATGCC
TTTTCCCCGTCAAATAATGAATAAATTCCCGCAATTAATTAGTGAACTGTGTTTATTCCTTGTCATGTCA
CATCAAGGATTAATATGGTATTTACAAGTGTAAATGCCCTTATCTTCGCCTCTCGATCTCTCTAATCCAT
CTCTATTAGTTAGTACTACAACCACCACTTTGCATCAGCATCAGCAGTAGCTTCTACTATTCCCGCTAGA
AAATGAATAAAACAATCAATTCCTTCATCGACTCGTTCATGCAGCAACAATAATGGAAACATTTGCATTT
ACATTTGGAATGCATAACAAAACCAATGTCATTTGCAGTGTAGAAGAGTCATCACCTTTTTGTGTACTTT
TGCTTCTTTTAGTGAGTATACTACTTTACTAGTAACTACATATATATATAGGTCAAATGTCATAATCAAA
ACATATGGTGGAGGAGCAACACAGACGGTTTGACCGGAAGAAGGAGAGAGCGTATGTCGTAATGTGTCCA
TGCATATCATGTTGCGTCATACCGTAACCTGCCACATCATCATCATCATCATTGTTTATTAATATAAACT
AACATTAAGGAAAGAGTAGCGTTTTTGATTAAGCATAATAAAACTGGGTGAATTTCCTAATGGGAATTCT
CGAAAAAATTGGTAAATTCCAATTTTTGGTAGATTCCATTATTTTGGTAAATTAACTCAGTTTAATCATC
TGCGAAGTTGCCGAAATTCCAGATTTGAGCAAAATTTGGCACTTTTTTTTTTGAAATTCTGATTAAAGTC
TGAGTTTCAGTACATCTAAGCAAAAACTTCGAACCGTTAGTTCTCCTTTAATGTTGTAGATCCCTTCCAA
ATTTCCAAGAAGAGCCTGCTTTCTGATTATTGCGCAACAGCACGCTAGGCTCCACTTTTGGAACTTTTTG
AACAATGGAAGGACCCCACCACCAACTTTTCATTATATCCACACTCTGGCCGGCTTCAGTCTTCCTAAAA
GAGGCAGACGCACACACGCAATGATGACTACGTCTTTTTGATAAACATCTTGTGTACAACTTCTTCACTC
GCTTATTTTAGATGGACACTCACACAGACACGGGTGGTCCATTCTCTCTGGAATGCCAAAATAATCCCCG
TGTGTGTGTGTGTGTGTGTGTGTGTGTGTGTGTGTGCATCTACTCATTTTATATGGAACTTCTCCTAGTA
GTTGTACATATGTATGGAGACGTAGCTGTCCTTGAAAAGTTTTGAAATAAAGTGTACAAGTTGCATTGAG
AAGACTATCCTCTCCGATGATGAGGATGATGCACACATCTTTTTCTGCATTCTCGCTATTTCTCGAACAC
ACGGAGAGACACACAATACCAGGGTGTGACCTCCTCTCAAAAAACCATTCAACGGTGAAGACACTGCGTG
TTCTGAGTTGCCTACTTACTCTTTTCTAAACGTGTAGTAAAGAAGATGGGTGAACAAGAGAAGATTAGGA
CACCTCTTCGCGTTTTCAAGTGGTGTCACATTGAGCAGTTCTTTGGGAAAACGAAACAAGTCCCTTGAAA
ACATCATCGTCGTCGGATCGTCCGTCTCCCTAGTCCGTGAGAGAGTTTACCGCGCGGATTAGCATAAGAC
AAAGTGTGCCTTCTCCTCCTCTCTTCGCGCATTCAGCCATTTTCCATGATGTTTGTTTTCCCTTCTTCTC
ACTCACTGGGACACAGGCATGAGAAAATGCTCACTTGTCAATCAGCTCATCATTTTCATCGTCAAAGAGT
AGTTAGTTCCGTTTAGTAGTGGATGGGATGAGTGAAGGAGGGGAAGAAGCTCATAAGTTCGAAGAGCCCG
CTTGATTTATGTCCTCTAATTTGTCACCACACAATGCTGAAGACATCATCATCATCATCATCTTCTTCGA
GTTAAACGCGACCACAAAACCTCACATTATTTTTGATTTTCCGTTTTTTTTCTAAAAAAAAGTGACAAAA
GCGACAAAGTACATGTACAGGAACCAGTTCTTCTCTTCCAGTGTTTCTGTTTCAATACAACGCCACATAA
TCATAATATTAATAATAATATGTACTATTCCATGCATCCAGAAGCTAACGGAACGAGTTTCTACAGCCGG
CCCGGCCAGGTGGTGTATCTCTTATGTAATTTCTTTTGTCGTCAAAGATGATGGCGATACAGTGACGAGT
AGAATAGTAGAATACACCTGCGTGTTTAAGTCAAGTCACAACTAGGTGATATGCAGTCACACCTGCCTAG
TAGGCGCCCAGGGTCCATTACCCATTAATACAATTGTGACATATAACAATCCATTATTCAACCCGAGGGG
GGGGGGGGGCTCCAGACCGCGCATTTGTCACTCTGGTCGAGTCAACTGCCACCGAGTCTGAATAGTTGAA
TCAGCAACAACAACAACAAGCAGAAGCAGCAGCATAATGCTCCGAAGGATATGGGTGAAAAATTTGCATT
TCAAATGCTCCCCCCGAATCTTTTCGTGGATTATTAGCCATCTCACACCTGTTGTCTATTGGTTGCACAC
TGAGATAACGCATGAATTGATTCTATATTGTTAATTAATAGAGAGCCACACACTTGACTGAGCACTAGTG
GAGCCTCCGGAATTTCGGACACATTCTAAATTACAGGCTACCATGGGTCCCTAATGGATGCGCGCGTCAA
ATGACAGGGTCATTATCACTTCTACGAAAAGAGAGTACAAGGTCAGCCATAAAAACACTGTGTAGAGAGG
TGTTCAAACAGTGACAAGTTTCACATGTTGCAATTTACCGCTTCACTTGGTAGGTATAACGGAGGGGCCC
TTTTCTTCACTATTCAAACAACACTTGTCGTCGTCGTCATTGAAAAGAAATTGGTGATGTGATGACGACT
CCGGATGTTTCATCTTGTTGCAGAGAGGGTCCTTCGGAGAGAAACAGTATAACATATAACATCCGCTGGC
AGGCATATTGAGGCGTAGGTCTAGGTCACTTAGGACTTTGCCAAAATTCATGCCTTTCTCTTTCGTCTTT
TTCGATTACTAGTAAATTTACAACCCAATTTAGGAGTCAGAAGAGCTCTCTACGAAACATATGGACATGT
TCTTAATAGACTTTAGCTCTATTTTCTATTCCCCCCTCCCTCCTCCATCTCCTCTCATCTACATCTTCCT
ACACCAATATCAACACCGTCTCTCGACTGACTAATTGAATATGTCCGAGCGTGTGTGCGTCTTCCTAGTA
AAGTGTATGGGAGGAAGAGAAGAAATGCAAAAATGAAACGAATTCAATTCAGGCCAACACCGTTAATGGG
ATTATTTTGTGTGTTCAGTTTTCCTAGAGAAGATAAGGGAGTTGAAGTTCAAAATTTCAAACTAAAAATT
CTGAAGAAGAATAAAACCGTCCCAAAAGTATGTCTAGTCTAGCAAAGTCTAGCACAGGGTTAATAGCCCC
CTTTTCCTTCCCAACGGCCGTTCTTCAATGTTAATGTCAACTAATAACTGTACAATGTCACAAATTACTA
TGTAGCACTATGTAGTGACCTTCCATCAACTATTCCCGGATGTGCTCATATTTCTGTCCCCCTTTTCAAA
AAGTTGTTAGAGATGGGCAAAACCTCCTCCCATCCCAACTAAACCAATGTGCTTCTCGTTTCACCCTCAT
CAGATGTATATGCACAAAAAAGCCGCTATGCTTCTTTTTCTTTTTCTTCTTCCACAAAAATTCAGAAAAA
TTCCAAATTCCCATGGGTCACTCACTACTAAAAGAGGGAGTAGGAAACACAACAACTTGTTTCTTTGCAA
TTTTGCCGCCGCCGACCCCAGCGAGCGCATCTTTTTCCTACATCTTTTCAATTTCAAACCAATTCAAGTG
TACTCTAGAAGATTGGAAGGAGACTCACCACATCGTCTCGATCGTGTCGCAGCGAGACTTGGTCCCATTT
TAGATCCGATCCAACTTTGGACAAGTCGAAGAGAACTTCTGAAAAAAAAAATACTTATTTTGCATTTCTG
TTCCCACTATTCTCCAATTTCACAAATGTTTTTCGCCCACAAATTTTTCCGAGGCAGGATATATATATGC
ATGCTGATGTCTCAAATACAAACAGCGCCCCGGGGTCTACGGGGAGGCCAACACACACAGGAAAAAAACT
TCAATGATCTCAAGATGTTCGGAAATTCGGAAATGAATAGGGAGGAATGGCCACTTGACACTGTATTCAT
GCAATGTCCATCAATACACTCAAGCGCCGGGATAACTGTTTTTTTTGTCTGGTTGGCAATCTCAATTTCT
AGGACGCCCCCTGCTTCCTCACTAATAAAAATATCTCCGCTTTGAGGTGGGGGAGGAGGAGGTGATAAAC
TATTTGCTCATTTTTCGCGCGCAAATTTTGTTTTGTTTTTTTTTTCTCGCGCCCGGAATCCGCTTAATTT
GCTTGGCGGCTGGGCTGGGCTCTAAGAGTTCGTGACAATTTATCAGGTAGAACCCGTGCGGAAAGAAGCC
TAACTCCCTCACTTTTTATTCATCCAAAATGATAGACTTTTCCTGAACTCAGCGAACCACACGCACACAC
CAAAAGCTAGTACTAATTGAATAGGCACCACGTCGTCAAATAAAAAACGCGAAAGGGTACTAATCGCCGG
AAGAGGGTTTCAAAAGGACTTCACACTTAAAACGGCCCTCCAAAAAAAAAGGACGCATGTTTCCCGTGAT
TTATTATGTTAAAAGTGGCGGTGGTGGGGTGACTAAACGGTGCATGCATCGACGATAAGGATCTCTGGGC
GCCAGGCGCGCGGGGGTTCCCATTTCCAAAAGGGGAACCGATTTGTAAAAGATTTGTATCTCTGGAAGGC
GCAAGGGAAGGAGACGAGGTTTACAAGTCATCAATATTGACCGGGTCTACGGTAGGAATTCGAGAGTACC
CCGGGACCCTGTCAGCTTCTGCTCAAAGGTGTCGTGTCAATCAGAACAGTAGGGTAATCCGAGTAGGATG
TCCGCGTACACCACTCAAAAACCTCTCTCCCCCTCTCAGGCGACACCTATCCCGTATAAACAAATTGGTC
CGGGGGCTTCTTCTCTAGGCAGTTGCCGGGAGGAAGTGTTCTCAAATGTCAATGTGTGGTTCGAAAAATA
ATAAAGAGAGACTCTTGCTCGTCTTGTTCTCAATTATTCAACATCTCATTGTCGAGATTTTCAATTTTCA
ATTTTCAATTTTTCAATTCAAAGAGAGCTCCGCCGCCGCCGCTTGAACGCTCATTTATCTTTTCCCATTG
AAATCTGTGAATTCTTCAATTGAGGGGTCTAAAGGTGCGATTCTTGTCGCTTCAGCTCCCGACTGAGCTC
CGTGTGAGAAACAGTTGTTCAGGAATATCCAATATCTCTCTTTGCTTATCACACCTCGCAAATGATCTAT
TATTCTAGGCAGGAGCAGCAGAAGAAGCATAGGAAAGTAAAAGCTACTTGCAAATTGACCGGTGGTCCCC
TAAATTCTAAATTAATTGCTACCAAAAAGGCGCCGTGGTGTGGCGCCACAAAGTCGCTGCGTATCGGCTG
GCTTGAAATTAGAATAGTCTCAATTGGAATAGTAATCGAAGCCAATTCAAAACGCAATTTGAACCAGCAA
CTAGATCATAGAGAGAAAGAAAGAATTCAAACTACCTAATACAGTGTCACACATACAGCCTGCTCTTTAC
TACTGCGCGAACCGGTTTCACACCAAGGACGTGGTACCTGAGCAAGTTCCCAAACCACACCGTACAAAGA
GACATGTACCCCAAAACAAAAGTGTTAATCTATTCACGAAAAGGAAGAGGGGACTGTGTGTGTGTGTGCG
CAAACAAGTACGTATATACATCAATACACAGGGATTGCTCTTTTTCTTTTTTTGACTGTGAGGTAAAATA
TTTTTTCTCTGACTTACCTTGATGTGATGTGACGATTGTGATCAGACACTGTAGAACCAGAATAAATATC
GATTGGTGGGGATTTAGAATCCGCGAATTGTACAACCGCATTTTCTTGAAAAATGGGGGTTCTTTTGAAA
ATGGTTAGTGGATTTAGTGACGCGAGTTTTGATGCATTTGAGGTGTGTCGTTTTTTTGGGCTGAAAATTG
GTGAAAATTAAGAAAAAAAAATGAAAAAAAAAAGACATTTTCAGAAATTAAGAGCAAAGAAAAAAAAGGT
GATTTGGAGACGAGAATTGGGAAAAATTCCAAAAAGACTTTCGCCGAATTTTTTGTTTTGTTTTTTGTTA
AAAAAGAAGAAAATTATATTCAAAAATTCCAAACTTATATAAAAAATCCAAAAAAAAGGAAAATTTGTGA
TATTTTTAAAAAAATCAAAAAAAAAAGTTATTTAATTATAAAAATGAATTTTCAGTGGAGTTTATACGAA
AAATGAATCATTTTTTGAAAATTTTCTTCAAAATTTTTTTTTTTAATTTTATAAAGTTTGAAAATGTTTA
AATTACAATTTTCAAATTTCAAAAATTTCACTTTTTTACAGTAATTGAACTCGGCGAAAAATTTTATTAA
TTTTTTTTATTTGAAATGGTGGTACAGAATTGTGGGAAGGAATTTTTCAAAAAAAAAATTTAAAATAGGG
TAATTTTTGCAAAACCAGTACAAGCAAAAAAATTGGGAAGTAATAATAAATGATGAAAAATGAATTCCAG
AAAAAAGTTGAGAAATAGAGAAAAAAGGAAAAGCTCTTCTGTGGGTCAACCGGACACTCTCTTCTCAGAT
GCACCCCCCAGCAGAAACCAAGAAAGATAGGCCTTTGGGGGGCGGGGCAGGTGGTCGTAGTGAAGGCCCC
GCCCCCCGATCGGGCGGCAGAGGGCAAAACATATGCGAGAGCGGCGGCGGTGATCTACTTGTGGGAGGAC
GAGAAGTGCGCCAACTATTAGAAACTGTAGATCATATGAAGAAGAAGAATTGAATCCACTTAGTTGTGTT
CTAACAGGGATGAATCCAGAAGAAGAAGAAGAAGTCACTATGATTTGATTATTGGAACATGAAAGAAGGA
GACAAAAGACAAGATGCCCATTTACATAGCTAATCTGGTTTAATTTATAACCGTTTCAAATTTTTATGAT
TTAGCAGAAAGAGAAAAATTATTCGGAAAAGGTACTGTAACTCCGGGTGCTGGTAAACTTTTTGATACAA
TTAATTATGACTAAAACTGAAAATTGGGTAACTGAATAAGTAGATATAATTTTGATAAAACATTACCAAT
TAGTTGAGAAATATATTTCTAATCTGTCAATTGCCATTTTTCTTTCATTTTCGGCAATTTGCCTATTTGC
CGGAAATTTTCATTTTCGGCACATTGCCGATTTGTCGGAATTTTCATTTTCGACAATTTGCCGATTTGTC
GGAATTTTCATTTTCGACAATTTACCGATGTGCCGGAAATTTTCATTGTTGGACATTTTACCGATGTGCC
GGAAATTTTCAGTTTCGGCAGTTTGCCGATTTGCCGGAAATTTTCATTATCGGCATTTTGCCGGAAATTT
TCCTTTTCGGCAAATTGCCGGTTTGTCGGAAAATTTTCATTTCTGGCAAATTGGCGATTTGCCGGAAATT
TTCATTGTTGGACAATTTGCCGGTTTGCCGGGAATTTTAATTTTCGGCAATTTGCCGATTTGCCGGGAAT
TTTCTTTTTCGGCAATATGCCGATTTGCCGAATTTTCATTGGGATTCTTTCCATTTTTCATAGGTTTCTT
TAAATTTTATAGAAAATCATGTGGAAATGTATAAAACATACAAAAAACTTTATTTAAAAAACTAGACAAA
ATTGAAGAAAATCCCACAACTACAGTACTCCTTCAACGCACACGCTCGTTTGAATTCAAGAAAATCTGTC
GATTGCACCATGTCAGAGAGGGTGAGAACCCTATTATCTTAAACTGCCAGCCTCACTAATCGTATCGAAA
AATCTCGTGGCAACATGATTTACAATGATAACCTCAACCTCAAGATGGGGGTGTTGCGAAACAAACACGG
ATAACCACAACAGATTTACGACCCGGTCGTAACTTTGTAACCCGCGTGCGAGAAGAATATTAGAATGGAT
AGATTTTCCATAATATTCAGGATGAACCTAGAAAGATAATTATAATAATCAGCGAAAACGCTACGCCCAT
CCCAATAAAGTTATGTAACCTGTGTGATGAATAGACGAAGTCGGGGGGTGATTTGCGACTGACTCAAGTG
GTGGTGGAGACACACAAAAATGAGGGAAAATGGAGAACAACTAGTTGTAATTTGGAACACCGCGTACCTC
CCGATCACAAAAATAGATACTTCTTCTTGACAATCGAGCGTGTGAAAAACACCTTTTTTCGTCCATTTTT
CTCCACAATTGACCACTATGAAGAAAGCATGACTATACAAGGGGGAATCATCATCATCATCATCATCATC
AAAAATGTTTTATATAGTTGTTGATAAGTTTGTGTGCTTTCGTCGTGTCGGTCCCCGGTGCTTTGATGTT
TTACGCAATAGTATATGGTCGAGAATGGGCAAAGAACCTAATTTATTGGTGTACTTGGAGACAAGAACCT
TTTGGGGCTAGTCATCGTGTTGATTAGGTTAAGGGTATCTATCGATCAACACAAAACATTTATGAGACTA
ATTAATAAAACTGGGGATAGTAGATGCTAGTAGGTTTCTGTGAGACAATTGTCAATTTGAAGGTATTCGA
ATATTTCAGTTGGTAAATTGCTAACTTTTGCGAATTTCTAAAAGAATTTATTTGATTAGTTTAGTAAGTT
CTCTCAAATATTTTTCCTCATTATTTATTGATAGAATATAGGGGTGGGCGGGAATTGAAAATATCCGGCA
AATTGGCAAACTGCCGGAATTAAAAATTTCCGGCAAATCGGTAATTTGCCGAAAATGAAATTTTCCGGGA
AACCGGTAAATTGCCGGAATTGAAATTTTCCGGCAAATCGGTAATTTGCCGAAAATGAAATTTTCTGGCA
AATCAGAAATTTGCCGGAATCGAATATTTCAGGAAAATCCGTGATTTTCCGAAAATTAAATTTTCCGGCA
AACCGGCAATTTTCCGAAAATTGAAAATTCCGGCAAATTGTCGATTTGTCGAACTTGTCGGCAACATATT
CGCCGCCCTTCCAACCAGGGGCGGCAATTGACGCTCGGCAAATTCTGCAAATCGCCAAATTGCCAGAAAT
TTTAATTTTCGACAAATTGCCGGTTTGCCAATTTGCCGGAAATTTTTAGAGGGCTTTTTTATAAGACAAG
CACACTTAAACAGTGTATTTTGAAAAATTTTCCCGTTTTCTTTAGATATTTTCATAGAATTTACTAACTT
TTCAAAATAGATGTAGGAAAATTCATAGGATAAGTACAATTTTGTGAAATTTTTTGGAAAAATTCGTAGC
TTTTTAGAGTAAAATAAACTAGTAAATCACTAATATTCTATTCAAAAGAACACAGAAAATCGATGGCTAA
ATGCCTGAAAGAAATTCGAATTCCAGTCCGATTTAAATTTCTCGAAAGAAAAGACGATTGGTGAATGTTT
AATGAAACAAACAAAGAGAATAAGTAGGTAGGCAAAAAAGTAGAAAGAAGGGAATAATAACGAGTCATTC
AGACAACCTGTCTTACGGGAAGCAGAGTAAGAGAGACCCTTCCTAACTGTCTCAATCTCATGTGCTAATA
ATCGTGGAAACGTAGTGGGTGCAAAGGACGAGTATCATTGTCTTATTGCTCTTCTCTTTTTCATGTTCTC
ACCCAATTTTCCGATAGAGAGACGGCTAATTGCCTTTCCCACAGTATGTATCTCTAGGGAAGACACCACC
GATATGGAGAGCACTGTTGTTTGGTTAGGCTCCTACTGGGAAGAAGAAGAAAAAAGAGCCCGCCGACTAA
CCAACAATAACAACATGACGAAAAAGAAGAAGAATGGATATCCGCTCGTATCCGGAGGATACAGGCATTC
CCTGCTATTAGCTTATGCTGTTGAAAACATGAATATTCGGAATTTTTACGATTTTGAAAAGTTGAAAATC
GGCAAAAATGCAGCTAATCAGGGCTGGGACTTTTTTGGTTTTTTTTTGTTTTTTGGTATTTTGACGAAAA
ATCGTTTTTTTTTTTGGTTTTTTGGTACCAAAAAACCAAAAAAATTAAAAAAAAATTTTGCCGTGTCGAG
TCTCGACTCGACGTCCCATGGCCATTCGAATTCACTGGCCGTCGTTTTACAACGTCGTGACTGGGAAAAC
CCTGGCGTTACCCAACTTAATCGCCTTGCAGCACATCCCCCTTTCGCCAGCTGGCGTAATAGCGAAGAGG
CCCGCACCGATCGCCCTTCCCAACAGTTGCGCAGCCTGAATGGCGAATGGCGCCTGATGCGGTATTTTCT
CCTTACGCATCTGTGCGGTATTTCACACCGCATA
[95 nt withheld, positions 14735-14829]
T
[46 nt withheld, positions 14831-14876]
C
[141 nt withheld, positions 14878-15018]
CCTTTGACGTTGGAGTCCACGTTCTTT
[37 nt withheld, positions 15046-15082]
ACTCTATCTCGGGCTATTCTTTTGATTTATAAGGGATTTTGCCGATTTCGGTCTATTGGTTAAAAAATGA
GCTGATTTAACAAAAATTTAACGCGAATTTTAACAAAATATTAACGTTTACAATTTTATGGTGCACTCTC
AGTACAATCTGCTCTGATGCCGCATAGTTAAGCCAGCCCCGACACCCGCCAACACCCGCTGACGCGCCCT
GACGGGCTTGTCTGCTCCCGGCATCCGCTTACAGACAAGCTGTGACCGTCTCCGGGAGCTGCATGTGTCA
GAGGTTTTCACCGTCATCACCGAAACGCGCGAGACGAAAGGGCCTCGTGATACGCCTATTTTTATAGGTT
AATGTCATGATAATAATGGTTTCTTAGACGTCAGGTGGCACTTTTCGGGGAAATGTGCGCGGAACCCCTA
TTTGTTTATTTTTCTAAATACATTCAAATATGTATCCGCTCATGAGACAATAACCCTGATAAATGCTTCA
ATAATATTGAAAAAGGAAGAGTATGAGTATTCAACATTTCCGTGTCGCCCTTATTCCCTTTTTTGCGGCA
TTTTGCCTTCCTGTTTTTGCTCACCCAGAAACGCTGGTGAAAGTAAAAGATGCTGAAGATCAGTTGGGTG
CACGAGTGGGTTACATCGAACTGGATCTCAACAGCGGTAAGATCCTTGAGAGTTTTCGCCCCGAAGAACG
TTTTCCAATGATGAGCACTTTTAAAGTTCTGCTATGTGGCGCGGTATTATCCCGTATTGACGCCGGGCAA
GAGCAACTCGGTCGCCGCATACACTATTCTCAGAATGACTTGGTTGAGTACTCACCAGTCACAGAAAAGC
ATCTTACGGATGGCATGACAGTAAGAGAATTATGCAGTGCTGCCATAACCATGAGTGATAACACTGCGGC
CAACTTACTTCTGACAACGATCGGAGGACCGAAGGAGCTAACCGCTTTTTTGCACAACATGGGGGATCAT
GTAACTCGCCTTGATCGTTGGGAACCGGAGCTGAATGAAGCCATACCAAACGACGAGCGTGACACCACGA
TGCCTGTAGCAATGGCAACAACGTTGCGCAAACTATTAACTGGCGAACTACTTACTCTAGCTTCCCGGCA
ACAATTAATAGACTGGATGGAGGCGGATAAAGTTGCAGGACCACTTCTGCGCTCGGCCCTTCCGGCTGGC
TGGTTTATTGCTGATAAATCTGGAGCCGGTGAGCGTGGGTCTCGCGGTATCATTGCAGCACTGGGGCCAG
ATGGTAAGCCCTCCCGTATCGTAGTTATCTACACGACGGGGAGTCAGGCAACTATGGATGAACGAAATAG
ACAGATCGCTGAGATAGGTGCCTCACTGATTAAGCATTGGTAACTGTCAGACCAAGTTTACTCATATATA
CTTTAGATTGATTTAAAACTTCATTTTTAATTTAAAAGGATCTAGGTGAAGATCCTTTTTGATAATCTCA
TGACCAAAATCCCTTAACGTGAGTTTTCGTTCCACTGAGCGTCAGACCCCGTAGAAAAGATCAAAGGATC
TTCTTGAGATCCTTTTTTTCTGCGCGTAATCTGCTGCTTGCAAACAAAAAAACCACCGCTACCAGCGGTG
GTTTGTTTGCCGGATCAAGAGCTACCAACTCTTTTTCCGAAGGTAACTGGCTTCAGCAGAGCGCAGATAC
CAAATACTGTTCTTCTAGTGTAGCCGTAGTTAGGCCACCACTTCAAGAACTCTGTAGCACCGCCTACATA
CCTCGCTCTGCTAATCCTGTTACCAGTGGCTGCTGCCAGTGGCGATAAGTCGTGTCTTACCGGGTTGGAC
TCAAGACGATAGTTACCGGATAAGGCGCAGCGGTCGGGCTGAACGGGGGGTTCGTGCACACAGCCCAGCT
TGGAGCGAACGACCTACACCGAACTGAGATACCTACAGCGTGAGCTATGAGAAAGCGCCACGCTTCCCGA
AGGGAGAAAGGCGGACAGGTATCCGGTAAGCGGCAGGGTCGGAACAGGAGAGCGCACGAGGGAGCTTCCA
GGGGGAAACGCCTGGTATCTTTATAGTCCTGTCGGGTTTCGCCACCTCTGACTTGAGCGTCGATTTTTGT
GATGCTCGTCAGGGGGGCGGAGCCTATGGAAAAACGCCAGCAACGCGGCCTTTTTACGGTTCCTGGCCTT
TTGCTGGCCTTTTGCTCACATGTTCTTTCCTGCGTTATCCCCTGATTCTGTGGATAACCGTATTACCGCC
TTTGAGTGAGCTGATACCGCTCGCCGCAGCCGAACGACCGAGCGCAGCGAGTCAGTGAGCGAGGAAGCGG
AAGAGCGCCCAATACGCAAACCGCCTCTCCCCGCGCGTTGGCCGATTCATTAATGCAGCTGGCACGACAG
GTTTCCCGACTGGAAAGCGGGCAGTGAGCGCAACGCAATTAATGTGAGTTAGCTCACTCATTAGGCACCC
CAGGCTTTACACTTTATGCTTCCGGCTCGTATGTTGTGTGGAATTGTGAGCGGATAACAATTTCACACAG
GAAACAGCTATGACCATGATTACGCCAAGCTTTTCCTCTTTTTTTTCTCCTTCTCTCCTTCAACTAGTTG
TTGTATAATATGTATAGCTTTTCCCTCTGAAAATTTCAGATTTTTTTCTGTGATAGTCGCAGTCTGTCTC
TTTTTTCCGGTTTCTCTCTTCATCCAACACTTCCAGCCAAACCTCTTTATATTTTGTATTCCGGTGCGTT
TTAGCAACTAACTATCCCAATTTTCCTCCAAAAAAAAACCCACCAAGTCATATTATGTATAGCACTTTAT
ATATATCGTATTGCTTTTTTCCCAATTACTGGGGATAAATAAGTACGGTATCAGGTTTAATTAAATTTTA
TTTTCAAGCAATTTGTTCCAAGTTTGCCAAAAAAAACGAACAAGAAATCGCCCGCAAAACACAGTGAGCA
GGGTATCACAGAAAATGATGGGAGAGGGGGAAAATGCGCAAAAAAATTGAAAAAGTGTGTGTGTGTACCA
GTAAAACTTTCTGAAAAGCAATGTCAGGAGGGTGGAGGCTTACAAATCGTTGCTAAAATACTAAATTTGT
TGAGTAGATCATATCATCGGGGAGAGGGGAACATTAGGGGGAAAAATGCAGAAAAAAAGGATTTAAAGAC
ACAGAGGAAAACATAATATCGAATCGGCTACCCATAACAGTTTTGAAAATGCACATATCATCGGATTGAT
TTTGGAATTTTTTTGGGGGAAAGAAAAACGAAATTTACACATACAAACAGTCCTAAAAAGGTTTTGAAAC
AACTAGGAATCAGATGCTTCTAAACAAAGAATCCCTCTTCTCGAGGCGGTCTCGTCGTTCTTGTTCCACG
TGTCGTCGCGTGGATTGTTCCAGAAGAGCCCGGTGGTGAGCCACTGATGCGTCCGTTGAGTCCATCCCGA
ACGGTCGAGCACTCCGCGGACATGAGACCATAGGCAAGAAGATCCAAGTGAGACGTGTTGGCCAAGTCAC
TCACAGAGTGAATGTTATTCGACACGAGTTGTCCGTAGACATGATTTAGGCCAATTTGACGGAGAAAATC
GTCGAGCGATGGCATCGGAGCAGCCGACGATGGTGGGGTTGGAACTACTCCGACATTCACAGATCCATAG
GTATTCAGGGCAGATTGACTCTGAACCCGTCGCGGAAGCTCTCCAGGATCATGCTCAATAAGTGTCGGCT
GCAGGATGTACTTGTGGAATGTGGCGAGAAGCTGTGTGAACGTCGGACGCTCGTGTCGCTCCATCTTCCA
ACACCACTGGGCGATCCGATACAATCCCATCGGACAATCCATCGGTGGTGGTAGTCGATAGCCGATCATC
ACTTCGCTGATCACCTTCTGATTCGTCCAATCCCAATATGGTCGTTCACCGAATGAACACACTTCCCAGA
TCACAACTCCGAACGACCAGACATCAGAGGATGGAGTGAACTTTCGATGGGTAATTGCTTCTGGAGCAGT
CCATCTGACTGGAATCTTTCCGCCATTTGTAGTGTATTCGGGTTCGACAGAAGATCCTTCACTTCTGACA
CCACGGGAAAGTCCAAAATCAGCGATTTTGCAGCGAAGCTCCATGTCGAGAAGAACGTTTCGGGCGGCGA
GATCTCTGTGCACATATCCCATATCTGTCAAATACTTCATTCCAGAAGCAATTCCATACAACATTTCAGT
GATCTTCTCCCAATGAACCTTCTCTCCTCGTTGATCCGTATTCCGAAGGAATTGATCCAAAGATCCATTT
GCCATGTACTCGGCCACAATCATCACTGGCTCCGCTGACGTCACAACTCCAATGAGCCGAATCACATTTG
GATGTGAGAATTGTCCCATGATGGTTGCTTCCGTCAAAAATTCGGCTTTCGCTTTCGCACTGCTTCCAGA
TTTCAGAGTTTTGATGGCAACCGTCTCATATGGTTCTGATTCGTATCCTCCACCACCTCCTCCTCGTCCC
ATTGTTGTATTTGAAACACTCCATTTCGCGGCCGCAGGCGAGTTTTTCGACAGACCACCCAGGCAGACAT
CGCCGAATTCTCCTCCACCAATAACCTGAGTAATGAAGACGTCGTTTGGTGAAATGTCGAATGTGAATTC
GATGAGTGCTTGATATGGATCTTCATATGTTGTTGGATCCACATATGTCTTATATTTTCCACTATTCGGA
TGTACTCCACCGTAGTATGGTGGTGGTTGGGAGATTGGAGATCCAAATGATGGAATTAGTGGAGCATTCA
ACTTTGTAGTCGATCGAAGTTGTTCGTGCAGAGTAGCCGGTAGATTTCCCTGATGATGATGATGTCGAGA
TGTTGTATGATAGTCAGGTGTCATTGAATCTTGTTTATAAGTGTCCAAAACATCCAAATCGCTCATCTGT
TTCCGATTCTTCGACTTTTTCTGCACCACAATCATACAAAGAGCAACTGCAATGACAATAAGTATCAAAG
CTATAATGATTAAAAGTGCAGATCCAGTTTGATTCAAAAACTGAGATTCTTCGACTTCATTCGACGACGG
AGAGCTCATCAATCCTCGTCCAAGTTGATAACTGATCGGTTGACTCCAACGAAGATCATCTCGAATTCGT
ACTCGGAATTGATATACCGTTTCTGGATTTAATCCAATAAAAGTGGTATATGTCATGTTAACATGTCGAG
TTTCGAAAGTTCTCTTCTTCACAATTGCCGGACGAACTTCCACTTCAAAATCCGAAACATCAGAATCCGA
AACACTCCAGGCGATGGTGATTCCATCGGATTGAGAAGCATCAACTCTTAAATGTGACACAGGTGGAACA
TCTTCCTCTTCTGATCGTGTTCTGATATCAATAACCGCATTCTTCTCACTAAACTCGGGAAACTGAGCAG
ACACCTTATTCTTGGCGAACACCAAAAAAGTGTAGTCGGATGATGGTCTGAGCCCATTGATTTGCACAGA
TCTTGTCGATAGTTTCTTATCACCAGGTGTCATAACTACTGTTCCACACTCTCCTCGTCCCGAACATTTC
ACTTCATACCAAATTTCTGGGCGACCTCCCAGACTGCTCGGCTCATTCCAAGAGAGACGGGTCGACGTGG
CGGTGATCGCGTTGGCCACTAGTTTTATCGGTCGGGATGGTGGTTGAGTGCATGGCATCGAAATGAGCTC
ATCTTCTGCTCTGAAATAACCATTAAGACAGCGACAAGAGCTGGCAGCTTCCGAAGATATCGAATTGGAT
GGACACGATTTGCAAAGGGATTGGCCTTTTGGTTTGTACGTGTTCGTTGGACAGCTCTCACACCGAGCTC
CATTCGAATCGGCAATTTGAGAATATCCACTATCACAAACGCACTCGCCAGACGTTTTGATACCACTTCC
AGTCGACATACACAATCCGATCAAATCGACTCCCGGGATCTTTTTCGACGCATTCGGAATACACGAACCA
TTCATTCGGACCATATCAGTCTCTTTTGGCCCGGTAACTTGTGGTCGGAAGTAGACAAGTTGATCGGTGA
ATTCGTCGCATATTCGGTAGTAAATCTGAAAATAAATGGAATTAAAATGGGGTATTAAAAGGCATGTTAG
GCTGATG
Features (pLannotate 1.2.2; 19 found; start..end, strand, type, name):
   3070..3375    -  CDS            vab-1 (fragment): VAB1_CAEEL - Experimental evidence at protein level: Swiss-Prot protein existence level 1. Receptor for members of the ephrin family (By similarity). Receptor for major sperm proteins (MSPs), that functions as sperm- sensing checkpoint which inhibits oocyte meiotic maturation and ovulation when sperm are not available for fertilization (PubMed:12533508). Specifically, functions to negatively regulates oocyte maturation and MAPK activation in the absence of MSPs (PubMed:12533508, PubMed:19853560). Required for the MSP-mediated increase in the basal sheath cell contraction rate in somatic cells
   4010..4300    -  CDS            vab-1 (fragment): VAB1_CAEEL - Experimental evidence at protein level: Swiss-Prot protein existence level 1. Receptor for members of the ephrin family (By similarity). Receptor for major sperm proteins (MSPs), that functions as sperm- sensing checkpoint which inhibits oocyte meiotic maturation and ovulation when sperm are not available for fertilization (PubMed:12533508). Specifically, functions to negatively regulates oocyte maturation and MAPK activation in the absence of MSPs (PubMed:12533508, PubMed:19853560). Required for the MSP-mediated increase in the basal sheath cell contraction rate in somatic cells
   4865..4882    +  CDS            capTEV™ (fragment): composite tag for in vivo biotinylation, TEV protease cleavage, and 6xHis tagging
   6204..6221    +  CDS            capTEV™ (fragment): composite tag for in vivo biotinylation, TEV protease cleavage, and 6xHis tagging
  10648..10666   -  promoter       TEF1 promoter (fragment): S. cerevisiae TEF1; promoter for EF-1α
  12719..12736   +  CDS            capTEV™ (fragment): composite tag for in vivo biotinylation, TEV protease cleavage, and 6xHis tagging
  14520..14677   +  CDS            lacZα (fragment): LacZα fragment of β-galactosidase; lacZ fragment
  14683..14734   -  misc_feature   bom (fragment): basis of mobility region from pBR322
  14753..15208   +  rep_origin     f1 ori (sequence partly withheld): f1 bacteriophage origin of replication; arrow indicates direction of (+) strand synthesis
  15209..15258   -  misc_feature   bom (fragment): basis of mobility region from pBR322
  15360..15395   -  CDS            rop (fragment): Rop protein, which maintains plasmids at low copy number; rop
  15490..15594   +  promoter       AmpR promoter: bla
  15595..16455   +  CDS            AmpR: β-lactamase; bla; confers resistance to ampicillin, carbenicillin, and related antibiotics
  16626..17214   +  rep_origin     ori: high-copy-number ColE1/pMB1/pBR322/pUC origin of replication
  17397..17489   +  CDS            lacI (fragment): lac repressor; lacI; The lac repressor binds to the lac operator to inhibit transcription in E. coli. This inhibition can be relieved by adding lactose or isopropyl-β-D-thiogalactopyranoside (IPTG).
  17502..17523   +  protein_bind   CAP binding site: CAP binding activates transcription in the presence of cAMP. E. coli catabolite activator protein
  17538..17568   +  promoter       lac promoter: promoter for the E. coli lac operon
  17572..17594   +  protein_bind   lac operator (fragment): The lac repressor binds to the lac operator to inhibit transcription in E. coli. This inhibition can be relieved by adding lactose or isopropyl-β-D-thiogalactopyranoside (IPTG). lac repressor encoded by lacI
  18395..21130   -  CDS            vab-1 (fragment): VAB1_CAEEL - Experimental evidence at protein level: Swiss-Prot protein existence level 1. Receptor for members of the ephrin family (By similarity). Receptor for major sperm proteins (MSPs), that functions as sperm- sensing checkpoint which inhibits oocyte meiotic maturation and ovulation when sperm are not available for fertilization (PubMed:12533508). Specifically, functions to negatively regulates oocyte maturation and MAPK activation in the absence of MSPs (PubMed:12533508, PubMed:19853560). Required for the MSP-mediated increase in the basal sheath cell contraction rate in somatic cells
