[The description below was written by a language model from this plasmid's Addgene catalogue record and pLannotate feature annotations shown in this document.]
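Description:
pCZ47 is a large (about 21.2 kb by the full sequence record) bacterial cloning plasmid carrying a rescuing minigene for C. elegans vab-1, which encodes the VAB-1 Eph receptor tyrosine kinase. The backbone is pSL1190, listed at roughly 3.4 kb. The annotated backbone features are typical of a pUC-type phagemid: a high-copy ColE1/pMB1 origin for replication in E. coli, an f1 origin for single-stranded DNA production, the bla gene with its own promoter for ampicillin selection, and a lac promoter/operator with a lacZα fragment flanking the cloning region. The insert was placed between SalI and HindIII sites, and M13 forward and reverse primers read in from either side.

The insert makes up most of the plasmid, about 18 kb. On the minus strand, the annotation finds one long uninterrupted stretch of vab-1 coding sequence of about 2.7 kb and two much shorter vab-1 coding fragments separated by unannotated DNA. This pattern fits a minigene that joins intron-containing genomic sequence to a cDNA-like block, although the record does not describe how it was assembled. No promoter is annotated or stated for vab-1. The large unannotated regions may include native flanking regulatory sequence, but the record does not confirm this. The very short hits to capTEV and the yeast TEF1 promoter are about 18 bp each and are almost certainly chance matches rather than functional elements.

The stated purpose is rescue of vab-1 mutants, which implies introduction into worms as a transgene. This supports study of the role of VAB-1 in neural and epithelial morphogenesis. No worm selection or co-injection marker is present in the record.
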