Addgene plasmid #128414: pCZ47
Purpose: vab-1 rescuing minigene
Depositing lab: Andrew Chisholm. Depositing organization: University of California, San Diego (UCSD). Publication: The VAB-1 Eph receptor tyrosine kinase functions in neural and epithelial morphogenesis in C. elegans. George SE, Simokat K, Hardin J, Chisholm AD. Cell. 1998 Mar 6;92(5):633-43. PubMed 9506518.
Backbone
  Vector backbone: pSL1190
  Backbone size w/o insert (bp): 3400
  Vector type: Unspecified
Growth in bacteria
  Bacterial resistance: Ampicillin, 100 μg/mL
  Growth temperature: 37°C
  Growth strain: DH5alpha
  Copy number: Unknown
Gene/Insert
  Gene/Insert name: vab-1 (alt name: Ephrin Receptor)
  Species: C. elegans (nematode)
  Entrez Gene: vab-1 (a.k.a. CELE_M03A1.1)
  Cloning method: Restriction Enzyme; 5′ cloning site SalI (unknown if destroyed); 3′ cloning site HindIII (unknown if destroyed)
  Sequencing primers: 5′ M13For; 3′ M13Rev
Resource information
  A portion of this plasmid was derived from a plasmid made by: Made by Sean George in the Chisholm Lab
Terms and licenses: Academic/Nonprofit Terms; Industry Terms: Not Available to Industry
How to cite: pCZ47 was a gift from Andrew Chisholm (Addgene plasmid # 128414 ; http://n2t.net/addgene:128414 ; RRID:Addgene_128414)
